>Addgene plasmid #47284 | TAL3565 | depositor partial sequence | sequence record 67371 | Insert sequence
ATGGACTACAAAGACCATGACGGTGATTATAAAGATCATGACATCGATTACAAGGATGACGATGACAAGA
TGGCCCCCAAGAAGAAGAGGAAGGTGGGCATTCACCGCGGGGTACCTATGGTGGACTTGAGGACACTCGG
TTATTCGCAACAGCAACAGGAGAAAATCAAGCCTAAGGTCAGGAGCACCGTCGCGCAACACCACGAGGCG
CTTGTGGGGCATGGCTTCACTCATGCGCATATTGTCGCGCTTTCACAGCACCCTGCGGCGCTTGGGACGG
TGGCTGTCAAATACCAAGATATGATTGCGGCCCTGCCCGAAGCCACGCACGAGGCAATTGTAGGGGTCGG
TAAACAGTGGTCGGGAGCGCGAGCACTTGAGGCGCTGCTGACTGTGGCGGGTGAGCTTAGGGGGCCTCCG
CTCCAGCTCGACACCGGGCAGCTGCTGAAGATCGCGAAGAGAGGGGGAGTAACAGCGGTAGAGGCAGTGC
ACGCCTGGCGCAATGCGCTCACCGGGGCCCCCTTGAACCTGACCCCAGACCAGGTAGTCGCAATCGCGTC
AAACGGAGGGGGAAAGCAAGCCCTGGAAACCGTGCAAAGGTTGTTGCCGGTCCTTTGTCAAGACCACGGC
CTTACACCGGAGCAAGTCGTGGCCATTGCAAGCAACATCGGTGGCAAACAGGCTCTTGAGACGGTTCAGA
GACTTCTCCCAGTTCTCTGTCAAGCCCACGGGCTGACTCCCGATCAAGTTGTAGCGATTGCGTCCAACGG
TGGAGGGAAACAAGCATTGGAGACTGTCCAACGGCTCCTTCCCGTGTTGTGTCAAGCCCACGGTTTGACG
CCTGCACAAGTGGTCGCCATCGCCAGCCATGATGGCGGTAAGCAGGCGCTGGAAACAGTACAGCGCCTGC
TGCCTGTACTGTGCCAGGATCATGGACTGACCCCAGACCAGGTAGTCGCAATCGCGTCACATGACGGGGG
AAAGCAAGCCCTGGAAACCGTGCAAAGGTTGTTGCCGGTCCTTTGTCAAGACCACGGCCTTACACCGGAG
CAAGTCGTGGCCATTGCAAATAATAACGGTGGCAAACAGGCTCTTGAGACGGTTCAGAGACTTCTCCCAG
TTCTCTGTCAAGCCCACGGGCTGACTCCCGATCAAGTTGTAGCGATTGCGAATAACAATGGAGGGAAACA
AGCATTGGAGACTGTCCAACGGCTCCTTCCCGTGTTGTGTCAAGCCCACGGTTTGACGCCTGCACAAGTG
GTCGCCATCGCCTCCAATATTGGCGGTAAGCAGGCGCTGGAAACAGTACAGCGCCTGCTGCCTGTACTGT
GCCAGGATCATGGACTGACCCCAGACCAGGTAGTCGCAATCGCGAACAATAATGGGGGAAAGCAAGCCCT
GGAAACCGTGCAAAGGTTGTTGCCGGTCCTTTGTCAAGACCACGGCCTTACACCGGAGCAAGTCGTGGCC
ATTGCAAGCAATGGGGGTGGCAAACAGGCTCTTGAGACGGTTCAGAGACTTCTCCCAGTTCTCTGTCAAG
CCCACGGGCTGACTCCCGATCAAGTTGTAGCGATTGCGTCGAACATTGGAGGGAAACAAGCATTGGAGAC
TGTCCAACGGCTCCTTCCCGTGTTGTGTCAAGCCCACGGTTTGACGCCTGCACAAGTGGTCGCCATCGCC
AGCCATGATGGCGGTAAGCAGGCGCTGGAAACAGTACAGCGCCTGCTGCCTGTACTGTGCCAGGATCATG
GACTGACCCCAGACCAGGTAGTCGCAATCGCGTCGAACATTGGGGGAAAGCAAGCCCTGGAAACCGTGCA
AAGGTTGTTGCCGGTCCTTTGTCAAGACCACGGCCTTACACCGGAGCAAGTCGTGGCCATTGCAAATAAT
AACGGTGGCAAACAGGCTCTTGAGACGGTTCAGAGACTTCTCCCAGTTCTCTGTCAAGCCCACGGGCTGA
CTCCCGATCAAGTTGTAGCGATTGCGTCCAACGGTGGAGGGAAACAAGCATTGGAGACTGTCCAACGGCT
CCTTCCCGTGTTGTGTCAAGCCCACGGTTTGACGCCTGCACAAGTGGTCGCCATCGCCAACAACAACGGC
GGTAAGCAGGCGCTGGAAACAGTACAGCGCCTGCTGCCTGTACTGTGCCAGGATCATGGACTGACACCCG
AACAGGTGGTCGCCATTGCTTCTAACATCGGAGGACGGCCAGCCTTGGAG
