>Addgene plasmid #47284 | TAL3565 | addgene partial sequence | sequence record 69149 | JDS-TALEN-F 5'-TAGGGGTCGGTAAACAGTGG-3'
ACTGTGGCGGGTGAGCTTAGGGGGCCTCCGCTCCAGCTCGACACCGGGCAGCTGCTGAAGATCGCGAAGA
GAGGGGGAGTAACAGCGGTAGAGGCAGTGCACGCCTGGCGCAATGCGCTCACCGGGGCCCCCTTGAACCT
GACCCCAGACCAGGTAGTCGCAATCGCGTCAAACGGAGGGGGAAAGCAAGCCCTGGAAACCGTGCAAAGG
TTGTTGCCGGTCCTTTGTCAAGACCACGGCCTTACACCGGAGCAAGTCGTGGCCATTGCAAGCAACATCG
GTGGCAAACAGGCTCTTGAGACGGTTCAGAGACTTCTCCCAGTTCTCTGTCAAGCCCACGGGCTGACTCC
CGATCAAGTTGTAGCGATTGCGTCCAACGGTGGAGGGAAACAAGCATTGGAGACTGTCCAACGGCTCCTT
CCCGTGTTGTGTCAAGCCCACGGTTTGACGCCTGCACAAGTGGTCGCCATCGCCAGCCATGATGGCGGTA
AGCAGGCGCTGGAAACAGTACAGCGCCTGCTGCCTGTACTGTGCCAGGATCATGGACTGACCCCAGACCA
GGTAGTCGCAATCGCGTCACATGACGGGGGAAAGCAAGCCCTGGAAACCGTGCAAAGGTTGTTGCCGGTC
CTTTGTCAAGACCACGGCCTTACACCGGAGCAAGTCGTGGCCATTGCAAATAATAACGGTGGCAAACAGG
CTCTTGAGACGGTTCAGAGACTTCTCCCAGTTCTCTGTCAAGCCCACGGGCTGACTCCCGATCAAGTTGT
AGCGATTGCGAATAACAATGGAGGGAAACAAGCATTGGAGACTGTCCAACGGCTCCTTCCCGTGTT
