[The description below was written by a language model from this plasmid's Addgene catalogue record.]
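Description:
TAL3565 is a TALEN expression plasmid built on the JDS70 backbone, a mammalian expression vector that also carries a T7 promoter. It encodes the right-hand monomer of a TALE nuclease pair directed against the zebrafish (D. rerio) gene Sun1. The plasmid is maintained in E. coli as a high-copy construct under ampicillin selection. The record does not give a feature table, so the origin of replication and other backbone elements are not itemised.

The insert of about 1.4 kb is an engineered array of TAL effector repeats, whose order determines which DNA site in the Sun1 locus the protein recognises. It was cloned into the roughly 6.4 kb backbone through BsmBI sites that were destroyed in the process, consistent with seamless type IIS assembly. This places the repeat array in frame with coding sequences supplied by the backbone: an N-terminal 3X FLAG epitope for detection and a C-terminal wild-type FokI nuclease domain. Because FokI cleaves only as a dimer, this right monomer is meant to be used with a matching left-side TALEN that binds the opposite strand nearby, so that the two nuclease domains meet over the spacer and make a double-strand break. Error-prone repair of that break can introduce disruptive insertions or deletions.

The CMV promoter drives expression in transfected mammalian cells. The T7 designation indicates that the plasmid can also serve as a template for in vitro transcription, typically to make mRNA for injection into zebrafish embryos. This fits the associated work on targeted gene disruption in somatic zebrafish cells.
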