Addgene plasmid #47284: TAL3565
Depositing lab: Keith Joung. Depositing organization: Massachusetts General Hospital. Publication: Targeted gene disruption in somatic zebrafish cells using engineered TALENs. Sander JD, Cade L, Khayter C, Reyon D, Peterson RT, Joung JK, Yeh JR. Nat Biotechnol. 2011 Aug 5;29(8):697-8. doi: 10.1038/nbt.1934. PubMed 21822241.
Backbone
  Vector backbone: JDS70
  Backbone manufacturer: Addgene plasmid #32285
  Backbone size w/o insert (bp): 6447
  Vector type: Mammalian Expression ; T7
Growth in bacteria
  Bacterial resistance: Ampicillin, 100 μg/mL
  Growth temperature: 37°C
  Growth strain: XL1 Blue
  Copy number: High Copy
Gene/Insert
  Gene/Insert name: ZebrafishCommunity-Sun1-right (alt name: Sun1)
  Species: D. rerio (zebrafish)
  Insert size (bp): 1430
  Promoter: CMV
  Tag / fusion protein: 3X Flag (N terminal on backbone); WT FOKI (C terminal on backbone)
  Cloning method: Restriction Enzyme; 5′ cloning site BsmBI (destroyed during cloning); 3′ cloning site BsmBI (destroyed during cloning)
  Sequencing primers: 5′ CMV-F; 3′ BGH-rev
Terms and licenses: Academic/Nonprofit Terms; Industry Terms: Not Available to Industry
Depositor comments: Target binding site: TTATCCGGAGTACAGTGA It is strongly recommended that users perform a diagnostic digest to verify this plasmid prior to use. For example, a double digest of the plasmid with BamHI and KpnI should result in two bands at 2.3kb and 5.8kb.
How to cite: TAL3565 was a gift from Keith Joung (Addgene plasmid # 47284 ; http://n2t.net/addgene:47284 ; RRID:Addgene_47284)
